Addgene plasmid #37315: Lyn-mCherry-GAI(1-92)
Depositing lab: Takanari Inoue. Depositing organization: Johns Hopkins University and School of Medicine. Publication: Rapid and orthogonal logic gating with a gibberellin-induced dimerization system. Miyamoto T, Derose R, Suarez A, Ueno T, Chen M, Sun TP, Wolfgang MJ, Mukherjee C, Meyers DJ, Inoue T. Nat Chem Biol. 2012 Mar 25;8(5):465-70. doi: 10.1038/nchembio.922. PubMed 22446836.
Backbone
  Vector backbone: Lyn-mCherry-FRB
  Vector type: Mammalian Expression
  Selectable markers: Neomycin (select with G418)
Growth in bacteria
  Bacterial resistance: Kanamycin, 50 μg/mL
  Growth temperature: 37°C
  Growth strain: DH5alpha
  Copy number: Unknown
Gene/Insert
  Gene/Insert name: GAI
  Species: A. thaliana (mustard weed)
  Mutation: contains aa 1-92
  Entrez Gene: GAI (a.k.a. AT1G14920, F10B6.34, F10B6_34, GAI PROTEIN, GIBBERELLIC ACID INSENSITIVE, RESTORATION ON GROWTH ON AMMONIA 2, RGA2)
  Promoter: CMV
  Tag / fusion protein: Lyn (N terminal on backbone); mCherry (N terminal on backbone)
  Cloning method: Restriction Enzyme; 5′ cloning site NheI (unknown if destroyed); 3′ cloning site BsrGI (unknown if destroyed)
  Sequencing primers: 5′ CMV-F, mCherry-F; 3′ SV40pA-R
Terms and licenses: Academic/Nonprofit Terms; Industry Terms: Not Available to Industry
How to cite: Lyn-mCherry-GAI(1-92) was a gift from Takanari Inoue (Addgene plasmid # 37315 ; http://n2t.net/addgene:37315 ; RRID:Addgene_37315)
