[The description below was written by a language model from this plasmid's Addgene catalogue record.]
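Description:
Lyn-mCherry-GAI(1-92) is a mammalian expression plasmid built on the Lyn-mCherry-FRB backbone, in which the FRB module has evidently been exchanged for a fragment of the Arabidopsis thaliana GAI (GIBBERELLIC ACID INSENSITIVE) protein. It is propagated in E. coli under kanamycin selection and carries a neomycin resistance marker, so transfected mammalian cells can be selected with G418. The record does not state the origin of replication or copy number, and no feature table is provided, so the finer layout of the backbone cannot be described. The use of an SV40 polyA reverse sequencing primer suggests an SV40 polyadenylation signal downstream of the insert.

The payload is a single CMV promoter-driven fusion protein. At the N terminus is a Lyn tag, a short targeting motif from Lyn kinase that is generally used to anchor proteins to the plasma membrane through lipid modification. This is followed by the red fluorescent protein mCherry, which lets the fusion's localisation be visualised, and then amino acids 1-92 of GAI. GAI is a DELLA-family repressor of gibberellin signalling, and its N-terminal region is the part that associates with the gibberellin receptor GID1 in a hormone-dependent manner.

In line with the associated publication on a gibberellin-induced dimerization system, the construct most plausibly serves as the membrane-anchored half of a chemically inducible dimerization pair. Adding a gibberellin compound would recruit a GID1-fused partner protein to the plasma membrane. The publication describes this system as rapid and orthogonal, allowing logic gating, presumably in combination with the rapamycin-based FRB/FKBP approach from which the backbone derives.
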