>Addgene plasmid #37315 | Lyn-mCherry-GAI(1-92) | addgene partial sequence | sequence record 47579 | CMV-F 5'-CGCAAATGGGCGGTAGGCGTG-3'
TCAGATCCGCTAGCGCTACCGGACTCAGATCTCGAGCTCAAGCTTCGAATTCCGGCCACCATGGGATGTA
TAAAATCAAAAGGGAAAGACAGCGCGGATCCACCGGTCGCCACCATGGTAAGCAAGGGCGAGGAGGATAA
CATGGCCATCATCAAGGAGTTCATGCGCTTCAAGGTGCACATGGAGGGCTCCGTGAACGGCCACGAGTTC
GAGATCGAGGGCGAGGGCGAGGGCCGCCCCTACGAGGGCACCCAGACCGCCAAGCTGAAGGTGACCAAGG
GTGGCCCCCTGCCCTTCGCCTGGGACATCCTGTCCCCTCAGTTCATGTACGGCTCCAAGGCCTACGTGAA
GCACCCCGCCGACATCCCCGACTACTTGAAGCTGTCCTTCCCCGAGGGCTTCAAGTGGGAGCGCGTGATG
AACTTCGAGGACGGCGGCGTGGTGACCGTGACCCAGGACTCCTCCCTGCAGGACGGCGAGTTCATCTACA
AGGTGAAGCTGCGCGGCACCAACTTCCCCTCCGACGGCCCCGTAATGCAGAAGAAGACCATGGGCTGGGA
GGCCTCCTCCGAGCGGATGTACCCCGAGGACGGCGCCCTGAAGGGCGAGATCAAGCAGAGGCTGAAGCTG
AAGGACGGCGGCCACTACGACGCTGAGGTCAAGACCACCTACAAGGCCAAGAAGCCCGTGCAGCTGCCCG
GCGCCTACAACGTCAACATCAAGTTGGACATCACCTCCCACAACGAGGACTACACCATCGTGGAACAGTA
CGAACGCCGCCGAGGGCCGCCACTCCACCGGCGGCATGGACGAGCTGTACAAGAGCGCAGGAGGAATGAA
GAGAGATCATCATCATCATCATCATCAGATAGAGAC
