>Addgene plasmid #37315 | Lyn-mCherry-GAI(1-92) | addgene partial sequence | sequence record 47593 | SV40pA-R 5'-GAAATTTGTGATGCTATTGC-3'
AATTGCATTCATTTTATGTTTCAGGTTCAGGGGGAGGTGTGGGAGGTTTTTTAAAGCAAGTAAAACCTCT
ACAAATGTGGTATGGCTGATTATGATCAGTTATCTAGATCCGGTGGATCCCGGGCCCGCGGTACCGTCGA
CTGCAGAATTCGAAGCTTGAGCTCCACCAGCACTACCACCAGCACTATTAAGGTCGGTGAGCATAGAATC
AAGCCACGTGTAAAGCTCCGCCGGATTATAGTGAACAGTCTCAGTAGCGAGTTGAGAAAGATCGTCTTCT
TGAACATTAGACATCATAACTTCAAGCTGCTCGAGTTTCTGAGCAACATCAGCCATTTCGGATGACCTAA
CCTTGTAACCAAGAACAGCTAGAAGCTCATCCATGCCGTTACCGTCGTCTTCTTCATTCATCATCATAGT
CTTCTTATCTTGATGATGATGATGATGATGATCTCTCTTCATTCCTCCTGCGCTCTTGTACAGCTCGTCC
ATGCCGCCGGTGGAGTGGCGGCCCTCGGCGCGTTCGTACTGTTCCACGATGGTGTAGTCCTCGTTGTGGG
AGGTGATGTCCAACTTGATGTTGACGTTGTAGGCGCCGGGCAGCTGCACGGGCTTCTTGGCCTTGTAGGT
GGTCTTGACCTCAGCGTCGTAGTGGCCGCCGTCCTTCAGCTTCAGCCTCTGCTTGATCTCGCCCTTCAGG
GCGCCGTCCTCGGGGTACATCCGCTCGGAGGAGGCCTCCCAGCCCATGGTCTTCTTCTGCATTACGGGGC
CGTCGGAGGGGAAGTTGGTG
